>Addgene plasmid #77196 | CDKL5 gRNA (BRDN0001147626) | addgene full sequence | sequence record 187298 | Addgene Assembled Sequence
CCCGGGTGCAAAGATGGATAAAGTTTTAAACAGAGAGGAATCTTTGCAGCTAATGGACCTTCTAGGTCTT
GAAAGGAGTGGGAATTGGCTCCGGTGCCCGTCAGTGGGCAGAGCGCACATCGCCCACAGTCCCCGAGAAG
TTGGGGGGAGGGGTCGGCAATTGATCCGGTGCCTAGAGAAGGTGGCGCGGGGTAAACTGGGAAAGTGATG
TCGTGTACTGGCTCCGCCTTTTTCCCGAGGGTGGGGGAGAACCGTATATAAGTGCAGTAGTCGCCGTGAA
CGTTCTTTTTCGCAACGGGTTTGCCGCCAGAACACAGGTAAGTGCCGTGTGTGGTTCCCGCGGGCCTGGC
CTCTTTACGGGTTATGGCCCTTGCGTGCCTTGAATTACTTCCACCTGGCTGCAGTACGTGATTCTTGATC
CCGAGCTTCGGGTTGGAAGTGGGTGGGAGAGTTCGAGGCCTTGCGCTTAAGGAGCCCCTTCGCCTCGTGC
TTGAGTTGAGGCCTGGCCTGGGCGCTGGGGCCGCCGCGTGCGAATCTGGTGGCACCTTCGCGCCTGTCTC
GCTGCTTTCGATAAGTCTCTAGCCATTTAAAATTTTTGATGACCTGCTGCGACGCTTTTTTTCTGGCAAG
ATAGTCTTGTAAATGCGGGCCAAGATCTGCACACTGGTATTTCGGTTTTTGGGGCCGCGGGCGGCGACGG
GGCCCGTGCGTCCCAGCGCACATGTTCGGCGAGGCGGGGCCTGCGAGCGCGGCCACCGAGAATCGGACGG
GGGTAGTCTCAAGCTGGCCGGCCTGCTCTGGTGCCTGGCCTCGCGCCGCCGTGTATCGCCCCGCCCTGGG
CGGCAAGGCTGGCCCGGTCGGCACCAGTTGCGTGAGCGGAAAGATGGCCGCTTCCCGGCCCTGCTGCAGG
GAGCTCAAAATGGAGGACGCGGCGCTCGGGAGAGCGGGCGGGTGAGTCACCCACACAAAGGAAAAGGGCC
TTTCCGTCCTCAGCCGTCGCTTCATGTGACTCCACGGAGTACCGGGCGCCGTCCAGGCACCTCGATTAGT
TCTCGAGCTTTTGGAGTACGTCGTCTTTAGGTTGGGGGGAGGGGTTTTATGCGATGGAGTTTCCCCACAC
TGAGTGGGTGGAGACTGAAGTTAGGCCAGCTTGGCACTTGATGTAATTCTCCTTGGAATTTGCCCTTTTT
GAGTTTGGATCTTGGTTCATTCTCAAGCCTCAGACAGTGGTTCAAAGTTTTTTTCTTCCATTTCAGGTGT
CGTGACGTACGGCCACCATGACCGAGTACAAGCCCACGGTGCGCCTCGCCACCCGCGACGACGTCCCCAG
GGCCGTACGCACCCTCGCCGCCGCGTTCGCCGACTACCCCGCCACGCGCCACACCGTCGATCCGGACCGC
CACATCGAGCGGGTCACCGAGCTGCAAGAACTCTTCCTCACGCGCGTCGGGCTCGACATCGGCAAGGTGT
GGGTCGCGGACGACGGCGCCGCCGTGGCGGTCTGGACCACGCCGGAGAGCGTCGAAGCGGGGGCGGTGTT
CGCCGAGATCGGCCCGCGCATGGCCGAGTTGAGCGGTTCCCGGCTGGCCGCGCAGCAACAGATGGAAGGC
CTCCTGGCGCCGCACCGGCCCAAGGAGCCCGCGTGGTTCCTGGCCACCGTCGGAGTCTCGCCCGACCACC
AGGGCAAGGGTCTGGGCAGCGCCGTCGTGCTCCCCGGAGTGGAGGCGGCCGAGCGCGCCGGGGTGCCCGC
CTTCCTGGAGACCTCCGCGCCCCGCAACCTCCCCTTCTACGAGCGGCTCGGCTTCACCGTCACCGCCGAC
GTCGAGGTGCCCGAAGGACCGCGCACCTGGTGCATGACCCGCAAGCCCGGTGCCTGAACGCGTTAAGTCG
ACAATCAACCTCTGGATTACAAAATTTGTGAAAGATTGACTGGTATTCTTAACTATGTTGCTCCTTTTAC
GCTATGTGGATACGCTGCTTTAATGCCTTTGTATCATGCTATTGCTTCCCGTATGGCTTTCATTTTCTCC
TCCTTGTATAAATCCTGGTTGCTGTCTCTTTATGAGGAGTTGTGGCCCGTTGTCAGGCAACGTGGCGTGG
TGTGCACTGTGTTTGCTGACGCAACCCCCACTGGTTGGGGCATTGCCACCACCTGTCAGCTCCTTTCCGG
GACTTTCGCTTTCCCCCTCCCTATTGCCACGGCGGAACTCATCGCCGCCTGCCTTGCCCGCTGCTGGACA
GGGGCTCGGCTGTTGGGCACTGACAATTCCGTGGTGTTGTCGGGGAAATCATCGTCCTTTCCTTGGCTGC
TCGCCTGTGTTGCCACCTGGATTCTGCGCGGGACGTCCTTCTGCTACGTCCCTTCGGCCCTCAATCCAGC
GGACCTTCCTTCCCGCGGCCTGCTGCCGGCTCTGCGGCCTCTTCCGCGTCTTCGCCTTCGCCCTCAGACG
AGTCGGATCTCCCTTTGGGCCGCCTCCCCGCGTCGACTTTAAGACCAATGACTTACAAGGCAGCTGTAGA
TCTTAGCCACTTTTTAAAAGAAAAGGGGGGACTGGAAGGGCTAATTCACTCCCAACGAAGACAAGATCTG
CTTTTTGCTTGTACTGGGTCTCTCTGGTTAGACCAGATCTGAGCCTGGGAGCTCTCTGGCTAACTAGGGA
ACCCACTGCTTAAGCCTCAATAAAGCTTGCCTTGAGTGCTTCAAGTAGTGTGTGCCCGTCTGTTGTGTGA
CTCTGGTAACTAGAGATCCCTCAGACCCTTTTAGTCAGTGTGGAAAATCTCTAGCAGTACGTATAGTAGT
TCATGTCATCTTATTATTCAGTATTTATAACTTGCAAAGAAATGAATATCAGAGAGTGAGAGGAACTTGT
TTATTGCAGCTTATAATGGTTACAAATAAAGCAATAGCATCACAAATTTCACAAATAAAGCATTTTTTTC
ACTGCATTCTAGTTGTGGTTTGTCCAAACTCATCAATGTATCTTATCATGTCTGGCTCTAGCTATCCCGC
CCCTAACTCCGCCCATCCCGCCCCTAACTCCGCCCAGTTCCGCCCATTCTCCGCCCCATGGCTGACTAAT
TTTTTTTATTTATGCAGAGGCCGAGGCCGCCTCGGCCTCTGAGCTATTCCAGAAGTAGTGAGGAGGCTTT
TTTGGAGGCCTAGGGACGTACCCAATTCGCCCTATAGTGAGTCGTATTACGCGCGCTCACTGGCCGTCGT
TTTACAACGTCGTGACTGGGAAAACCCTGGCGTTACCCAACTTAATCGCCTTGCAGCACATCCCCCTTTC
GCCAGCTGGCGTAATAGCGAAGAGGCCCGCACCGATCGCCCTTCCCAACAGTTGCGCAGCCTGAATGGCG
AATGGG
[124 nt withheld, positions 3367-3490]
C
[91 nt withheld, positions 3492-3582]
A
[49 nt withheld, positions 3584-3632]
CCTTTGACGTTGGAGTCCACGTTCTTT
[37 nt withheld, positions 3660-3696]
ACCCTATCTCGGTCTATTCTTTTGATTTATAAGGGATTTTGCCGATTTCGGCCTATTGGTTAAAAAATGA
GCTGATTTAACAAAAATTTAACGCGAATTTTAACAAAATATTAACGCTTACAATTTAGGTGGCACTTTTC
GGGGAAATGTGCGCGGAACCCCTATTTGTTTATTTTTCTAAATACATTCAAATATGTATCCGCTCATGAG
ACAATAACCCTGATAAATGCTTCAATAATATTGAAAAAGGAAGAGTATGAGTATTCAACATTTCCGTGTC
GCCCTTATTCCCTTTTTTGCGGCATTTTGCCTTCCTGTTTTTGCTCACCCAGAAACGCTGGTGAAAGTAA
AAGATGCTGAAGATCAGTTGGGTGCACGAGTGGGTTACATCGAACTGGATCTCAACAGCGGTAAGATCCT
TGAGAGTTTTCGCCCCGAAGAACGTTTTCCAATGATGAGCACTTTTAAAGTTCTGCTATGTGGCGCGGTA
TTATCCCGTATTGACGCCGGGCAAGAGCAACTCGGTCGCCGCATACACTATTCTCAGAATGACTTGGTTG
AGTACTCACCAGTCACAGAAAAGCATCTTACGGATGGCATGACAGTAAGAGAATTATGCAGTGCTGCCAT
AACCATGAGTGATAACACTGCGGCCAACTTACTTCTGACAACGATCGGAGGACCGAAGGAGCTAACCGCT
TTTTTGCACAACATGGGGGATCATGTAACTCGCCTTGATCGTTGGGAACCGGAGCTGAATGAAGCCATAC
CAAACGACGAGCGTGACACCACGATGCCTGTAGCAATGGCAACAACGTTGCGCAAACTATTAACTGGCGA
ACTACTTACTCTAGCTTCCCGGCAACAATTAATAGACTGGATGGAGGCGGATAAAGTTGCAGGACCACTT
CTGCGCTCGGCCCTTCCGGCTGGCTGGTTTATTGCTGATAAATCTGGAGCCGGTGAGCGTGGGTCTCGCG
GTATCATTGCAGCACTGGGGCCAGATGGTAAGCCCTCCCGTATCGTAGTTATCTACACGACGGGGAGTCA
GGCAACTATGGATGAACGAAATAGACAGATCGCTGAGATAGGTGCCTCACTGATTAAGCATTGGTAACTG
TCAGACCAAGTTTACTCATATATACTTTAGATTGATTTAAAACTTCATTTTTAATTTAAAAGGATCTAGG
TGAAGATCCTTTTTGATAATCTCATGACCAAAATCCCTTAACGTGAGTTTTCGTTCCACTGAGCGTCAGA
CCCCGTAGAAAAGATCAAAGGATCTTCTTGAGATCCTTTTTTTCTGCGCGTAATCTGCTGCTTGCAAACA
AAAAAACCACCGCTACCAGCGGTGGTTTGTTTGCCGGATCAAGAGCTACCAACTCTTTTTCCGAAGGTAA
CTGGCTTCAGCAGAGCGCAGATACCAAATACTGTTCTTCTAGTGTAGCCGTAGTTAGGCCACCACTTCAA
GAACTCTGTAGCACCGCCTACATACCTCGCTCTGCTAATCCTGTTACCAGTGGCTGCTGCCAGTGGCGAT
AAGTCGTGTCTTACCGGGTTGGACTCAAGACGATAGTTACCGGATAAGGCGCAGCGGTCGGGCTGAACGG
GGGGTTCGTGCACACAGCCCAGCTTGGAGCGAACGACCTACACCGAACTGAGATACCTACAGCGTGAGCT
ATGAGAAAGCGCCACGCTTCCCGAAGGGAGAAAGGCGGACAGGTATCCGGTAAGCGGCAGGGTCGGAACA
GGAGAGCGCACGAGGGAGCTTCCAGGGGGAAACGCCTGGTATCTTTATAGTCCTGTCGGGTTTCGCCACC
TCTGACTTGAGCGTCGATTTTTGTGATGCTCGTCAGGGGGGCGGAGCCTATGGAAAAACGCCAGCAACGC
GGCCTTTTTACGGTTCCTGGCCTTTTGCTGGCCTTTTGCTCACATGTTCTTTCCTGCGTTATCCCCTGAT
TCTGTGGATAACCGTATTACCGCCTTTGAGTGAGCTGATACCGCTCGCCGCAGCCGAACGACCGAGCGCA
GCGAGTCAGTGAGCGAGGAAGCGGAAGAGCGCCCAATACGCAAACCGCCTCTCCCCGCGCGTTGGCCGAT
TCATTAATGCAGCTGGCACGACAGGTTTCCCGACTGGAAAGCGGGCAGTGAGCGCAACGCAATTAATGTG
AGTTAGCTCACTCATTAGGCACCCCAGGCTTTACACTTTATGCTTCCGGCTCGTATGTTGTGTGGAATTG
TGAGCGGATAACAATTTCACACAGGAAACAGCTATGACCATGATTACGCCAAGCGCGCAATTAACCCTCA
CTAAAGGGAACAAAAGCTGGAGCTGCAAGCTTAATGTAGTCTTATGCAATACTCTTGTAGTCTTGCAACA
TGGTAACGATGAGTTAGCAACATGCCTTACAAGGAGAGAAAAAGCACCGTGCATGCCGATTGGTGGAAGT
AAGGTGGTACGATCGTGCCTTATTAGGAAGGCAACAGACGGGTCTGACATGGATTGGACGAACCACTGAA
TTGCCGCATTGCAGAGATATTGTATTTAAGTGCCTAGCTCGATACATAAACGGGTCTCTCTGGTTAGACC
AGATCTGAGCCTGGGAGCTCTCTGGCTAACTAGGGAACCCACTGCTTAAGCCTCAATAAAGCTTGCCTTG
AGTGCTTCAAGTAGTGTGTGCCCGTCTGTTGTGTGACTCTGGTAACTAGAGATCCCTCAGACCCTTTTAG
TCAGTGTGGAAAATCTCTAGCAGTGGCGCCCGAACAGGGACTTGAAAGCGAAAGGGAAACCAGAGGAGCT
CTCTCGACGCAGGACTCGGCTTGCTGAAGCGCGCACGGCAAGAGGCGAGGGGCGGCGACTGGTGAGTACG
CCAAAAATTTTGACTAGCGGAGGCTAGAAGGAGAGAGATGGGTGCGAGAGCGTCAGTATTAAGCGGGGGA
GAATTAGATCGCGATGGGAAAAAATTCGGTTAAGGCCAGGGGGAAAGAAAAAATATAAATTAAAACATAT
AGTATGGGCAAGCAGGGAGCTAGAACGATTCGCAGTTAATCCTGGCCTGTTAGAAACATCAGAAGGCTGT
AGACAAATACTGGGACAGCTACAACCATCCCTTCAGACAGGATCAGAAGAACTTAGATCATTATATAATA
CAGTAGCAACCCTCTATTGTGTGCATCAAAGGATAGAGATAAAAGACACCAAGGAAGCTTTAGACAAGAT
AGAGGAAGAGCAAAACAAAAGTAAGACCACCGCACAGCAAGCGGCCGCTGATCTTCAGACCTGGAGGAGG
AGATATGAGGGACAATTGGAGAAGTGAATTATATAAATATAAAGTAGTAAAAATTGAACCATTAGGAGTA
GCACCCACCAAGGCAAAGAGAAGAGTGGTGCAGAGAGAAAAAAGAGCAGTGGGAATAGGAGCTTTGTTCC
TTGGGTTCTTGGGAGCAGCAGGAAGCACTATGGGCGCAGCGTCAATGACGCTGACGGTACAGGCCAGACA
ATTATTGTCTGGTATAGTGCAGCAGCAGAACAATTTGCTGAGGGCTATTGAGGCGCAACAGCATCTGTTG
CAACTCACAGTCTGGGGCATCAAGCAGCTCCAGGCAAGAATCCTGGCTGTGGAAAGATACCTAAAGGATC
AACAGCTCCTGGGGATTTGGGGTTGCTCTGGAAAACTCATTTGCACCACTGCTGTGCCTTGGAATGCTAG
TTGGAGTAATAAATCTCTGGAACAGATTTGGAATCACACGACCTGGATGGAGTGGGACAGAGAAATTAAC
AATTACACAAGCTTAATACACTCCTTAATTGAAGAATCGCAAAACCAGCAAGAAAAGAATGAACAAGAAT
TATTGGAATTAGATAAATGGGCAAGTTTGTGGAATTGGTTTAACATAACAAATTGGCTGTGGTATATAAA
ATTATTCATAATGATAGTAGGAGGCTTGGTAGGTTTAAGAATAGTTTTTGCTGTACTTTCTATAGTGAAT
AGAGTTAGGCAGGGATATTCACCATTATCGTTTCAGACCCACCTCCCAACCCCGAGGGGACCCAGAGAGG
GCCTATTTCCCATGATTCCTTCATATTTGCATATACGATACAAGGCTGTTAGAGAGATAATTAGAATTAA
TTTGACTGTAAACACAAAGATATTAGTACAAAATACGTGACGTAGAAAGTAATAATTTCTTGGGTAGTTT
GCAGTTTTAAAATTATGTTTTAAAATGGACTATCATATGCTTACCGTAACTTGAAAGTATTTCGATTTCT
TGGCTTTATATATCTTGTGGAAAGGACGAAACACCGTTGCGGAGCCCAGTACCAGTGTTTTAGAGCTAGA
AATAGCAAGTTAAAATAAGGCTAGTCCGTTATCAACTTGAAAAAGTGGCACCGAGTCGGTGCTTTTTTAA
GCTTGGCGTAACTAGATCTTGAGACAAATGGCAGTATTCATCCACAATTTTAAAAGAAAAGGGGGGATTG
GGGGGTACAGTGCAGGGGAAAGAATAGTAGACATAATAGCAACAGACATACAAACTAAAGAATTACAAAA
ACAAATTACAAAAATTCAAAATTTTCGGGTTTATTACAGGGACAGCAGAGATCCACTTTGGCGCCGGCTC
GAGGGGG
Features (pLannotate 1.2.2; 29 found; start..end, strand, type, name):
     14..80      +  CDS            small t antigen (fragment): SV40 (simian virus 40) small t antigen
    106..317     +  promoter       EF-1α core promoter: core promoter for human elongation factor EF-1α
    318..1256    +  intron         EF-1α intron A: intron upstream of the start codon of human EF-1α
   1278..1877    +  CDS            PuroR (fragment): puromycin N-acetyltransferase; pac from Streptomyces; confers resistance to puromycin
   1893..2481    +  misc_feature   WPRE: woodchuck hepatitis virus posttranscriptional regulatory element
   2532..2551    +  misc_feature   cPPT/CTS (fragment): central polypurine tract and central termination sequence of HIV-1
   2553..2786    +  LTR            3' LTR (ΔU3): self-inactivating 3' long terminal repeat (LTR) from HIV-1
   2864..2985    +  polyA_signal   SV40 poly(A) signal: SV40 polyadenylation signal
   3025..3160    +  rep_origin     SV40 ori: SV40 origin of replication
   3181..3199    -  promoter       T7 promoter: promoter for bacteriophage T7 RNA polymerase
   3207..3362    +  CDS            lacZα (fragment): LacZα fragment of β-galactosidase; lacZ fragment
   3367..3795    +  rep_origin     f1 ori (sequence partly withheld): f1 bacteriophage origin of replication; arrow indicates direction of (+) strand synthesis
   3848..3952    +  promoter       AmpR promoter: bla
   3953..4813    +  CDS            AmpR: β-lactamase; bla; confers resistance to ampicillin, carbenicillin, and related antibiotics
   4984..5572    +  rep_origin     ori: high-copy-number ColE1/pMB1/pBR322/pUC origin of replication
   5755..5847    +  CDS            lacI (fragment): lac repressor; lacI; The lac repressor binds to the lac operator to inhibit transcription in E. coli. This inhibition can be relieved by adding lactose or isopropyl-β-D-thiogalactopyranoside (IPTG).
   5860..5881    +  protein_bind   CAP binding site: CAP binding activates transcription in the presence of cAMP. E. coli catabolite activator protein
   5896..5926    +  promoter       lac promoter: promoter for the E. coli lac operon
   5934..5950    +  protein_bind   lac operator: The lac repressor binds to the lac operator to inhibit transcription in E. coli. This inhibition can be relieved by adding lactose or isopropyl-β-D-thiogalactopyranoside (IPTG). lac repressor encoded by lacI
   5995..6013    +  promoter       T3 promoter: promoter for bacteriophage T3 RNA polymerase
   6041..6267    +  promoter       RSV promoter: Rous sarcoma virus enhancer/promoter
   6268..6448    +  LTR            5' LTR (truncated): truncated 5' long terminal repeat (LTR) from HIV-1
   6495..6620    +  misc_feature   HIV-1 Ψ: packaging signal of human immunodeficiency virus type 1
   6604..6967    +  CDS            HIV-1 gag (fragment): gag protein from human immunodeficiency virus 1; gag
   7113..7346    +  misc_feature   RRE: The Rev response element (RRE) of HIV-1 allows for Rev-dependent mRNA export from the nucleus to the cytoplasm.
   7723..7749    +  CDS            Rev (fragment): human immunodeficiency virus 1 (HIV-1) Rev protein; rev; enhances nuclear export of unspliced and incompletely spliced viral mRNAs
   7753..7993    +  promoter       U6 promoter: RNA polymerase III promoter for human U6 snRNA
   8023..8098    +  misc_RNA       gRNA scaffold: guide RNA scaffold for the Streptococcus pyogenes CRISPR/Cas9 system
   8154..8271    +  misc_feature   cPPT/CTS: central polypurine tract and central termination sequence of HIV-1
