[The description below was written by a language model from this plasmid's Addgene catalogue record and pLannotate feature annotations shown in this document.]
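Description:
CDKL5 gRNA (BRDN0001147626) is a third-generation lentiviral CRISPR guide plasmid built on the lentiGuide-Puro backbone, designed to deliver a single guide RNA against human CDKL5 (cyclin-dependent kinase-like 5, also known as STK9) into mammalian cells. In bacteria it is maintained as a high-copy plasmid through a ColE1/pUC-type origin and selected with ampicillin via the β-lactamase gene. An f1 origin, an SV40 origin and poly(A) signal, and remnants of lac and phage promoter elements are carried over from the parental backbone.

The transfer cassette is framed by a chimeric RSV promoter/truncated HIV-1 5' LTR and a self-inactivating ΔU3 3' LTR. The RSV promoter makes genomic RNA production Tat-independent, and the ΔU3 deletion leaves the integrated provirus without LTR promoter activity. The Ψ packaging signal, a gag fragment, the RRE and a cPPT/CTS support packaging, Rev-dependent nuclear export and efficient transduction when the packaging functions are supplied in trans. Within this unit, a human U6 RNA polymerase III promoter drives the CDKL5-targeting spacer fused to the Streptococcus pyogenes gRNA scaffold. A separate EF-1α promoter with its intron A expresses puromycin N-acetyltransferase for selection of transduced cells, and a downstream WPRE enhances transcript expression.

The plasmid does not encode Cas9, so it must be used with a separate Cas9 vector such as lentiCas9-Blast or in cells that already express the nuclease. The guide was designed against two CDKL5 reference transcripts and belongs to a human kinome gRNA collection built with optimized sgRNA design rules. It is intended for knockout of CDKL5.
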