Addgene plasmid #77196: CDKL5 gRNA (BRDN0001147626)
Purpose: 3rd generation lentiviral gRNA plasmid targeting human CDKL5
Depositing lab: John Doench & David Root. Depositing organization: Broad Institute. Publication: Optimized sgRNA design to maximize activity and minimize off-target effects of CRISPR-Cas9. Doench JG, Fusi N, Sullender M, Hegde M, Vaimberg EW, Donovan KF, Smith I, Tothova Z, Wilen C, Orchard R, Virgin HW, Listgarten J, Root DE. Nat Biotechnol. 2016 Jan 18. doi: 10.1038/nbt.3437. PubMed 26780180.
Backbone
  Vector backbone: lentiGuide-Puro
  Backbone manufacturer: Zhang Lab (Addgene plasmid # 52963)
  Vector type: Mammalian Expression, Lentiviral, CRISPR
  Selectable markers: Puromycin
Growth in bacteria
  Bacterial resistance: Ampicillin, 100 μg/mL
  Growth temperature: 37°C
  Growth strain: DH5alpha
  Copy number: High Copy
Gene/Insert
  Gene/Insert name: CDKL5 (alt names: CDKL5; NM_001037343.1)
  gRNA/shRNA sequence: TTGCGGAGCCCAGTACCAGT
  Species: H. sapiens (human)
  Entrez Gene: CDKL5 (a.k.a. CFAP247, DEE2, EIEE2, ISSX, STK9)
  Promoter: hU6
  Cloning method: Unknown
  Sequencing primers: 5′ U6-F; 3′ pS2-R
Terms and licenses: Academic/Nonprofit Terms; Industry Terms: Not Available to Industry
Depositor comments: The gRNA was designed to target the following Genbank reference sequence(s): NM_001037343.1,NM_003159.2. Note that this plasmid does NOT contain Cas9. It should be used in conjunction with lentiCas9-Blast (Addgene #52962) or otherwise with cell lines already expressing Cas9. Browse the full kinome gRNA library at http://www.addgene.org/pooled-library/broadgpp-human-kinome/ or visit http://www.broadinstitute.org/rnai/public/ for detailed protocols and information.
How to cite: CDKL5 gRNA (BRDN0001147626) was a gift from John Doench & David Root (Addgene plasmid # 77196 ; http://n2t.net/addgene:77196 ; RRID:Addgene_77196)
