>Addgene plasmid #77196 | CDKL5 gRNA (BRDN0001147626) | depositor partial sequence | sequence record 144656 | Target Sequence
TTGCGGAGCCCAGTACCAGT
