>Addgene plasmid #77196 | CDKL5 gRNA (BRDN0001147626) | addgene partial sequence | sequence record 187297 | hU6-F
AGTAATAATTTCTTGGGTAGTTTGCAGTTTTAAAATTATGTTTTAAAATGGACTATCATATGCTTACCGT
AACTTGAAAGTATTTCGATTTCTTGGCTTTATATATCTTGTGGAAAGGACGAAACACCGTTGCGGAGCCC
AGTACCAGTGTTTTAGAGCTAGAAATAGCAAGTTAAAATAAGGCTAGTCCGTTATCAACTTGAAAAAGTG
GCACCGAGTCGGTGCTTTTTTAAGCTTGGCGTAACTAGATCTTGAGACAAATGGCAGTATTCATCCACAA
TTTTAAAAGAAAAGGGGGGATTGGGGGGTACAGTGCAGGGGAAAGAATAGTAGACATAATAGCAACAGAC
ATACAAACTAAAGAATTACAAAAACAAATTACAAAAATTCAAAATTTTCGGGTTTATTACAGGGACAGCA
GAGATCCACTTTGGCGCCGGCTCGAGGGGGCCCGGGTGCAAAGATGGATAAAGTTTTAAACAGAGAGGAA
TCTTTGCAGCTAATGGACCTTCTAGGTCTTGAAAGGAGTGGGAATTGGCTCCGGTGCCCGTCAGTGGGCA
GAGCGCACAT
